>Addgene plasmid #1761 | PBSK HRbc | addgene partial sequence | sequence record 16861 | 1761 with T7
CGCGGANGTGNCGCCGCGGGCGGNAGTGANGTTTTCCCGCGGTTGGACGCGGCGCTCNNTTGCCGGGCGG
GGGAGGGCGCGTCCGGTTTTTCTCAGGGGACGTTGAAATTATTTTTGTAACGGGAGTCGGGAGAGGACGG
GGCGTGCCCCGACGTGCGCGCGCGTCGTCCTCCCCGGCGCTCCTCCACAGCTCGCTGGCTCCCGCCGCGG
AAAGGCGTCATGCCGCCCAAAACCCCCCGAAAAACGGCCGCCACCGCCGCCGCTGCCGCCGCGGAACCCC
CGGCACCGCCGCCGCCGCCCCCTCCTGAGGAGGACCCAGAGCAGGACAGCGGCCCGGAGGACCTGCCTCT
CGTCAGGCTTGAGTTTGAAGAAACAGAAGAACCTGATTTTACTGCATTATGTCAGAAATTAAAGATACCA
GATCATGTCAGAGAGAGAGCTTGGTTAACTTGGGAGAAAGTTTCATCTGTGGATGGAGTATTGGGAGGTT
ATATTCAAAAGAAAAAGGAACTGTGGGGAATCTGTATCTTTATTGCAGCAGTTGACCTAGATGAGATGTC
GTTCACTTTTACTGAGCTACAGAAAAACATAGAAATCAGTGTCCATAAATTCTTTAACTTACTAAAAGAA
ATTGATACCAGTACCAAAGTTGATAATGCTATGTCAAGACTGTTGAAGAAGTATGATGT
