[The description below was written by a language model from this plasmid's Addgene catalogue record.]
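Description:
PBSK HRbc is a bacterial cloning plasmid carrying the human retinoblastoma gene (RB1, encoding the tumour suppressor known as pRb or p105-Rb) in the pBSK+ (pBluescript SK+) backbone, which contributes about 3 kb without the insert. It is maintained in E. coli as a high-copy plasmid under ampicillin selection. Although the repository classifies it as a bacterial expression vector, pBluescript-type phagemids are general-purpose cloning vectors in which the multiple cloning site is typically flanked by phage RNA polymerase promoters. The record's listing of T7 as the 5′ sequencing primer is consistent with the insert lying next to a T7 promoter/primer site. No feature table is provided, so the origin of replication, the f1 origin and other backbone elements can only be assumed from the standard backbone and are not confirmed for this construct.

The insert was introduced by restriction enzyme cloning, but the record does not state the sites used, the insert size, its orientation, or whether it is a full-length cDNA or a partial clone; the name suggests a human Rb cDNA. No tags, fusions, mutations or mammalian regulatory elements are listed, so the plasmid is not evidently designed for expression in mammalian cells. It most plausibly serves as a source clone for RB1 sequence, for example for subcloning into expression vectors, for making probes or for in vitro transcription, though the record does not give an intended use. Part of the plasmid derives from an earlier construct made in another laboratory, and distribution is restricted to academic and nonprofit users.
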