Addgene plasmid #1761: PBSK HRbc
Depositing lab: Bob Weinberg. Depositing organization: Whitehead Institute for Biomedical Research.
Backbone
  Vector backbone: pBSK+
  Backbone size w/o insert (bp): 3000
  Vector type: Bacterial Expression
Growth in bacteria
  Bacterial resistance: Ampicillin, 100 μg/mL
  Growth temperature: 37°C
  Growth strain: DH5alpha
  Copy number: High Copy
Gene/Insert
  Gene/Insert name: human Rb (alt name: retinoblastoma)
  Species: H. sapiens (human)
  Entrez Gene: RB1 (a.k.a. OSRC, PPP1R130, RB, p105-Rb, p110-RB1, pRb, pp110)
  Cloning method: Restriction Enzyme
  Sequencing primers: 5′ T7
Resource information
  A portion of this plasmid was derived from a plasmid made by: Steve Friend/Sang-ho Park
Terms and licenses: Academic/Nonprofit Terms; Industry Terms: Not Available to Industry
How to cite: PBSK HRbc was a gift from Bob Weinberg (Addgene plasmid # 1761 ; http://n2t.net/addgene:1761 ; RRID:Addgene_1761)
